>Addgene plasmid #157035 | pD649-HAsp-NFASC-Fc(DAPA)-AviTag-6xHis | addgene full sequence | sequence record 449668 | Addgene NGS Result
TTTCAATATTATTGAAGCATTTATCAGGGTTATTGTCTCATGAGCGGATACATATTTGAATGTATTTAGA
AAAATAAACAAATAGGGGTCAGTGTTACAACCAATTAACCAATTCTGAACATTATCGCGAGCCCATTTAT
ACCTGAATATGGCTCATAACACCCCTTGCTCATGACCAAAATCCCTTAACGTGAGTTACGCGCGCGTCGT
TCCACTGAGCGTCAGACCCCGTAGAAAAGATCAAAGGATCTTCTTGAGATCCTTTTTTTCTGCGCGTAAT
CTGCTGCTTGCAAACAAAAAAACCACCGCTACCAGCGGTGGTTTGTTTGCCGGATCAAGAGCTACCAACT
CTTTTTCCGAAGGTAACTGGCTTCAGCAGAGCGCAGATACCAAATACTGTTCTTCTAGTGTAGCCGTAGT
TAGCCCACCACTTCAAGAACTCTGTAGCACCGCCTACATACCTCGCTCTGCTAATCCTGTTACCAGTGGC
TGCTGCCAGTGGCGATAAGTCGTGTCTTACCGGGTTGGACTCAAGACGATAGTTACCGGATAAGGCGCAG
CGGTCGGGCTGAACGGGGGGTTCGTGCACACAGCCCAGCTTGGAGCGAACGACCTACACCGAACTGAGAT
ACCTACAGCGTGAGCTATGAGAAAGCGCCACGCTTCCCGAAGGGAGAAAGGCGGACAGGTATCCGGTAAG
CGGCAGGGTCGGAACAGGAGAGCGCACGAGGGAGCTTCCAGGGGGAAACGCCTGGTATCTTTATAGTCCT
GTCGGGTTTCGCCACCTCTGACTTGAGCGTCGATTTTTGTGATGCTCGTCAGGGGGGCGGAGCCTATGGA
AAAACGCCAGCAACGCGGCCTTTTTACGGTTCCTGGCCTTTTGCTGGCCTTTTGCTCACATGTTCTTTCC
TGCGTTATCCCCTGATTCTGTGGATAACCGTATTACCGCCTTTGAGTGAGCTGATACCGCTCGCCGCAGC
CGAACGACCGAGCGCAGCGAGTCAGTGAGCGAGGAAGCGGAAGGCGAGAGTAGGGAACTGCCAGGCATCA
AACTAAGCAGAAGGCCCCTGACGGATGGCCTTTTTGCGTTTCTACAAACTCTTTCTGTGTTGTAAAACGA
CGGCCAGTCTTAAGCTCGGGCCCCCTGGGCGGTTCTGATAACGAGTAATCGTTAATCCGCAAATAACGTA
AAAACCCGCTTCGGCGGGTTTTTTTATGGGGGGAGTTTAGGGAAAGAGCATTTGTCAGAATATTTAAGGG
CGCCTGTCACTTTGCTTGATATATGAGAATTATTTAACCTTATAAATGAGAAAAAAGCAACGCACTTTAA
ATAAGATACGTTGCTTTTTCGATTGATGAACACCTATAATTAAACTATTCATCTATTATTTATGATTTTT
TGTATATACAATATTTCTAGTTTGTTAAAGAGAATTAAGAAAATAAATCTCGAAAATAATAAAGGGAAAA
TCAGTTTTTGATATCAAAATTATACATGTCAACGATAATACAAAATATAATACAAACTATAAGATGTTAT
CAGTATTTATTATCATTTAGAATAAATTTTGTGTCGCCCTTAATTGTGAGCGGATAACAATTACGAGCTT
CATGCACAGTGGCGTTGACTCAATATTGGCCATTAGCCATATTATTCATTGGTTATATAGCATAAATCAA
TATTGGCTATTGGCCATTGCATACGTTGTATCTATATCATAATATGTACATTTATATTGGCTCATGTCCA
ATATGACCGCCATGTTGGCATTGATTATTGACTAGTTATTAATAGTAATCAATTACGGGGTCATTAGTTC
ATAGCCCATATATGGAGTTCCGCGTTACATAACTTACGGTAAATGGCCCGCCTGGCTGACCGCCCAACGA
CCCCCGCCCATTGACGTCAATAATGACGTATGTTCCCATAGTAACGCCAATAGGGACTTTCCATTGACGT
CAATGGGTGGAGTATTTACGGTAAACTGCCCACTTGGCAGTACATCAAGTGTATCATATGCCAAGTACGC
CCCCTATTGACGTCAATGACGGTAAATGGCCCGCCTGGCATTATGCCCAGTACATGACCTTATGGGACTT
TCCTACTTGGCAGTACATCTACGTATTAGTCATCGCTATTACCATGGTGATGCGGTTTTGGCAGTACATC
AATGGGCGTGGATAGCGGTTTGACTCACGGGGATTTCCAAGTCTCCACCCCATTGACGTCAATGGGAGTT
TGTTTTGGCACCAAAATCAACGGGACTTTCCAAAATGTCGTAACAACTCCGCCCCATTGACGCAAATGGG
CGGTAGGCGTGTACGGTGGGAGGTCTATATAAGCAGAGCTCGTTTAGTGAACCGTCAGATCGCCTGGAGA
CGCCATCCACGCTGTTTTGACCTCCATAGAAGACACCGGGACCGATCCAGCCTCCGCGGCCGGGAACGGT
GCATTGGAACGCGGATTCCCCGTGCCAAGAGTGACGTAAGTACCGCCTATAGAGTCTATAGGCCCACCCC
CTTGGCTTCGTTAGAACGCGGCTACAATTAATACATAACCTTATGTATCATACACATACGATTTAGGTGA
CACTATAGAATAACATCCACTTTGCCTTTCTCTCCACAGGTGTCCACTCCCAGGTCCAACTGCACCTCGG
TTCTATCGAAAACGCGCCTGCTAGCGCCACCATGAAGACCATCATTGCCCTGAGCTACATCTTCTGCCTG
GTGTTCGCTGCGGCCGCCATTGAGATCCCTATGGACCCCTCTATCCAGAACGAGCTGACCCAGCCTCCTA
CCATCACAAAGCAGAGCGCCAAGGACCACATCGTGGACCCCAGAGACAACATCCTGATCGAGTGCGAGGC
CAAGGGCAACCCTGCTCCTAGCTTCCACTGGACCCGGAACAGCCGGTTCTTCAATATCGCCAAAGATCCC
CGGGTGTCCATGAGAAGGCGCTCTGGCACACTGGTCATCGACTTTAGAAGCGGCGGCAGACCTGAGGAAT
ACGAGGGCGAGTACCAGTGCTTCGCCCGGAACAAATTTGGCACAGCCCTGAGCAACCGGATCAGACTCCA
GGTGTCCAAGTCTCCCCTGTGGCCTAAAGAAAATCTGGACCCCGTGGTGGTGCAAGAGGGTGCTCCTCTG
ACTCTGCAGTGCAATCCTCCTCCTGGACTGCCCTCTCCTGTGATCTTTTGGATGAGCAGCAGCATGGAAC
CCATCACACAGGACAAGAGAGTGTCCCAGGGCCACAACGGCGACCTGTACTTCAGCAACGTGATGCTGCA
GGACATGCAGACCGACTACAGCTGCAACGCCAGATTCCACTTCACCCACACCATCCAGCAGAAGAACCCC
TTCACACTGAAGGTGCTGACCACAAGAGGCGTGGCCGAGAGAACCCCTAGCTTCATGTATCCTCAGGGCA
CCGCCAGCAGCCAGATGGTGCTTAGAGGAATGGACCTGCTGCTGGAATGTATCGCCAGCGGCGTGCCAAC
ACCTGATATCGCCTGGTACAAGAAAGGCGGCGATCTGCCCAGCGACAAGGCCAAGTTCGAGAACTTCAAC
AAGGCCCTGCGGATCACCAACGTGTCCGAGGAAGATAGCGGCGAGTACTTCTGCCTGGCCAGCAACAAGA
TGGGCAGCATCAGACACACCATCAGCGTCAGAGTGAAGGCCGCTCCTTACTGGCTGGACGAGCCCAAGAA
TCTGATTCTGGCCCCTGGCGAAGATGGCAGACTCGTGTGTAGAGCCAACGGCAATCCTAAGCCTACCGTG
CAGTGGATGGTCAACGGCGAACCTCTGCAGTCTGCCCCTCCTAATCCTAATAGAGAGGTGGCCGGCGACA
CCATCATCTTCAGGGATACCCAGATCAGCAGCAGAGCCGTGTACCAGTGTAACACCAGCAACGAGCACGG
CTACCTGCTGGCCAATGCTTTCGTGTCTGTGCTGGACGTGCCACCTAGAATGCTGAGCCCCAGAAACCAG
CTGATCCGCGTGATCCTGTACAACAGAACCCGGCTGGATTGCCCATTCTTCGGCAGCCCCATTCCTACAC
TGCGGTGGTTTAAGAACGGCCAGGGCTCTAACCTGGACGGCGGCAATTACCACGTGTACGAGAACGGCAG
CCTGGAAATCAAGATGATCCGGAAAGAGGACCAGGGCATCTACACATGCGTGGCCACCAATATCCTGGGC
AAAGCCGAGAATCAAGTGCGGCTGGAAGTGAAGGACCCCACCAGAATCTACAGAATGCCCGAGGATCAGG
TGGCCAGACGGGGAACAACAGTGCAGCTGGAATGCAGAGTGAAACACGACCCCAGCCTGAAGCTGACCGT
GTCCTGGCTGAAGGACGACGAGCCTCTGTACATCGGCAACAGGATGAAGAAAGAGGATGACAGCCTGACC
ATCTTCGGAGTGGCCGAAAGAGATCAGGGCTCCTATACCTGTGTGGCCAGCACCGAACTGGACCAGGATC
TGGCCAAAGCCTATCTGACAGTGCTGGCCGATCAGGCCACACCTACAAATAGACTGGCCGCTCTGCCTAA
GGGCAGACCCGATAGACCTAGAGATCTGGAACTGACCGACCTGGCTGAGAGATCTGTGCGGCTTACATGG
ATTCCCGGCGACGCCAACAACAGCCCCATCACAGATTACGTGGTGCAGTTCGAAGAGGATCAGTTTCAGC
CCGGCGTGTGGCACGATCACAGCAAGTATCCTGGCTCCGTGAACAGCGCCGTGCTGAGACTGAGCCCTTA
CGTGAACTACCAGTTCAGAGTGATCGCCATCAATGAAGTGGGCAGCTCTCACCCTAGCCTGCCTAGCGAG
AGATACAGAACAAGCGGAGCCCCTCCTGAGAGCAACCCTGGGGATGTGAAAGGCGAGGGCACCAGAAAGA
ACAACATGGAAATCACCTGGACACCCATGAACGCCACCAGCGCCTTTGGACCCAACCTGCGGTATATTGT
GAAGTGGCGGCGGAGAGAGACACGCGAGGCTTGGAACAATGTGACCGTGTGGGGCAGCAGATACGTCGTG
GGACAGACACCTGTGTACGTGCCCTACGAGATTAGAGTGCAGGCCGAGAACGATTTCGGCAAGGGACCTG
AGCCTGAGAGCGTGATCGGATACAGCGGCGAGGATTATCCTAGAGCCGCTCCTACCGAAGTGAAAGTGCG
CGTGATGAACAGCACAGCCATCAGCCTGCAGTGGAACAGAGTGTACAGCGACACAGTGCAGGGCCAGCTG
AGAGAGTACCGGGCCTACTATTGGAGAGAGAGCAGCCTGCTGAAGAACCTGTGGGTGTCCCAGAAGAGAC
AGCAGGCCAGCTTTCCTGGCGATAGACTGAGAGGCGTCGTGTCCAGACTGTTCCCCTACTCCAACTACAA
GCTGGAAATGGTGGTCGTGAACGGCAGAGGCGACGGCCCTAGAAGCGAGACAAAAGAGTTTACCACACCT
GAGGGCGTGCCCAGCGCTCCTAGAAGGTTTAGAGTGCGGCAGCCCAACCTGGAAACCATCAATCTGGAAT
GGGATCACCCTGAGCACCCCAACGGCATCATGATCGGCTACACCCTGAAATACGTGGCCTTCAACGGCAC
CAAAGTGGGCAAGCAGATCGTGGAAAACTTCAGCCCCAACCAGACCAAGTTCACCGTGCAGAGAACCGAT
CCAGTGTCCAGATACCGGTTCACCCTGTCCGCCAGAACACAAGTTGGATCTGGCGAGGCCGTGACCGAGG
AATCTCCTGCTCCTCCAAATGAGGCCACTCCAACAGCTGCTCCACCAACACTGCCACCTACAACAGTTGG
AGCCACAGGCGCCGTGTCTAGCACAGATGCTACAGCCATTGCCGCCACCACAGAGGCCACAACCGTGCCT
ATTATTCCCACAGTGGCCCCTACCACAATCGCCACAACAACCACCGTGGCTACCACCACAACTACCACAG
CCGCTGCCACAACCACAACAGAGAGCCCTCCAACAACAACCTCCGGCACCAAGATCCACGAGAGCGCCCC
TGATGAGCAGTCCATTTGGAATGTGACTGTGCTGCCTAACAGCAAGTGGGCCAACATCACATGGAAGCAC
AACTTCGGCCCTGGCACCGACTTCGTGGTCGAGTACATCGACAGCAACCACACCAAAAAGACCGTGCCTG
TGAAGGCCCAGGCTCAGCCTATTCAGCTGACCGATCTGTACCCCGGCATGACCTACACACTGCGGGTGTA
CAGCAGAGACAATGAGGGCATCAGCTCCACCGTGATCACCTTCATGACCAGCACCGCCTACACCAACAAC
CAGGCCGATATTGCCACACAAGGCTGGGGCGCGCCGGGCGGCGACAAGACCCACACCTGCCCCCCCTGCC
CAGCTCCAGAACTGCTGGGAGGGCCTTCCGTGTTCCTGTTCCCCCCCAAGCCCAAGGACACCCTGATGAT
CAGCAGGACCCCCGAGGTGACCTGCGTGGTGGTGGCCGTGTCCCACGAGGACCCAGAGGTGAAGTTCAAC
TGGTACGTGGACGGCGTGGAGGTGCACAACGCCAAGACCAAGCCCAGAGAGGAGCAGTACAACAGCACCT
ACAGGGTGGTGTCCGTGCTGACCGTGCTGCACCAGGACTGGCTGAACGGCAAAGAATACAAGTGCAAAGT
CTCCAACAAGGCCCTGGCTGCCCCAATCGAAAAGACAATCAGCAAGGCCAAGGGCCAGCCACGGGAGCCC
CAGGTGTACACCCTGCCCCCCAGCCGGGAGGAGATGACCAAGAACCAGGTGTCCCTGACCTGTCTGGTGA
AGGGCTTCTACCCCAGCGATATCGCCGTGGAGTGGGAGAGCAACGGCCAGCCCGAGAACAACTACAAGAC
CACCCCCCCAGTGCTGGACAGCGACGGCAGCTTCTTCCTGTACAGCAAGCTGACCGTGGACAAGTCCAGG
TGGCAGCAGGGCAACGTGTTCAGCTGCAGCGTGATGCACGAGGCCCTGCACAACCACTACACCCAGAAGT
CCCTGAGCCTGAGCCCCGGCGGCAGCGGTCTTAATGATATTTTCGAGGCTCAGAAGATTGAGTGGCATGA
ACACCACCACCATCACCACTAAGGCCGGCCTGTAGTCACTGGCACAACGCGTTACCCGGTAAGCCAATCG
GGTATACACGGTCGTCATACTGCAGACAGGGTTCTTCTACTTTGCAAGATAGTCTTGAGTAGTAAAATAA
ATAGATAGAGAAAATCAGCCTCGACTGTGCCTTCTAGTTGCCAGCCATCTGTTGTTTGCCCCTCCCCCGT
GCCTTCCTTGACCCTGGAAGGTGCCACTCCCACTGTCCTTTCCTAATAAAATGAGGAAATTGCATCACAA
CACTCAACCCTATCTCGGTCTATTCTTTTGATTTATAAGGGATTTTGCCGATTTCGGCCTATTGGTTAAA
AAATGAGCTGATTTAACAAAAATTTAACGCGAATTAATTCTGTGGAATGTGTGTCAGTTAGGGTGTGGAA
AGTCCCCAGGCTCCCCAGCAGGCAGAAGTATGCAAAGCATGCATCTCAATTAGTCAGCAACCAGGTGTGG
AAAGTCCCCAGGCTCCCCAGCAGGCAGAAGTATGCAAAGCATGCATCTCAATTAGTCAGCAACCATAGTC
CCGCCCCTAACTCCGCCCATCCCGCCCCTAACTCCGCCCAGTTCCGCCCATTCTCCGCCCCATGGCTGAC
TAATTTTTTTTATTTATGCAGAGGCCGAGGCCGCCTCTGCCTCTGAGCTATTCCAGAAGTAGTGAGGAGG
CTTTTTTGGAGGCCTAGGCTTTTGCAAAAAGCTCCCGGGAGCTTGTATATCCATTTTCGGATCTGATCAG
CACGTGTTGACAATTAATCATCGGCATAGTATATCGGCATAGTATAATACGACAAGGTGAGGAACTAAAC
CATGACCGAGTACAAGCCCACGGTGCGCCTCGCCACCCGCGACGACGTCCCCAGGGCCGTACGCACCCTC
GCCGCCGCGTTCGCCGACTACCCCGCCACGCGCCACACCGTCGATCCGGACCGCCACATCGAGCGGGTCA
CCGAGCTGCAAGAACTCTTCCTCACGCGCGTCGGGCTCGACATCGGCAAGGTGTGGGTCGCGGACGACGG
CGCCGCGGTGGCGGTCTGGACCACGCCGGAGAGCGTCGAAGCGGGGGCGGTGTTCGCCGAGATCGGCCCG
CGCATGGCCGAGTTGAGCGGTTCCCGGCTGGCCGCGCAGCAACAGATGGAAGGCCTCCTGGCGCCGCACC
GGCCCAAGGAGCCCGCGTGGTTCCTGGCCACCGTCGGCGTCTCGCCCGACCACCAGGGCAAGGGTCTGGG
CAGCGCCGTCGTGCTCCCCGGAGTGGAGGCGGCCGAGCGCGCCGGGGTGCCCGCCTTCCTGGAGACATCC
GCGCCCCGCAACCTCCCCTTCTACGAGCGGCTCGGCTTCACCGTCACCGCCGACGTCGAGGTGCCCGAAG
GACCGCGCACCTGGTGCATGACCCGCAAGCCCGGTGCCTGACACGTGCTACGAGATTTCGATTCCACCGC
CGCCTTCTATGAAAGGTTGGGCTTCGGAATCGTTTTCCGGGACGCCGGCTGGATGATCCTCCAGCGCGGG
GATCTCATGCTGGAGTTCTTCGCCCACCCCAACTTGTTTATTGCAGCTTATAATGGTTACAAATAAAGCA
ATAGCATCACAAATTTCACAAATAAAGCATTTTTTTCACTGCATTCTAGTTGTGGTTTGTCCAAACTCAT
CAATGTATCTTATCATGTCTGTATACCGTCGACCTCTAGCTAGAGCTTGGCGTAATCATGGTCATTACCA
ATGCTTAATCAGTGAGGCACCTATCTCAGCGATCTGTCTATTTCGTTCATCCATAGTTGCCTGACTCCCC
GTCGTGTAGATAACTACGATACGGGAGGGCTTACCATCTGGCCCCAGCGCTGCGATGATACCGCGAGAAC
CACGCTCACCGGCTCCGGATTTATCAGCAATAAACCAGCCAGCCGGAAGGGCCGAGCGCAGAAGTGGTCC
TGCAACTTTATCCGCCTCCATCCAGTCTATTAATTGTTGCCGGGAAGCTAGAGTAAGTAGTTCGCCAGTT
AATAGTTTGCGCAACGTTGTTGCCATCGCTACAGGCATCGTGGTGTCACGCTCGTCGTTTGGTATGGCTT
CATTCAGCTCCGGTTCCCAACGATCAAGGCGAGTTACATGATCCCCCATGTTGTGCAAAAAAGCGGTTAG
CTCCTTCGGTCCTCCGATCGTTGTCAGAAGTAAGTTGGCCGCAGTGTTATCACTCATGGTTATGGCAGCA
CTGCATAATTCTCTTACTGTCATGCCATCCGTAAGATGCTTTTCTGTGACTGGTGAGTACTCAACCAAGT
CATTCTGAGAATAGTGTATGCGGCGACCGAGTTGCTCTTGCCCGGCGTCAATACGGGATAATACCGCGCC
ACATAGCAGAACTTTAAAAGTGCTCATCATTGGAAAACGTTCTTCGGGGCGAAAACTCTCAAGGATCTTA
CCGCTGTTGAGATCCAGTTCGATGTAACCCACTCGTGCACCCAACTGATCTTCAGCATCTTTTACTTTCA
CCAGCGTTTCTGGGTGAGCAAAAACAGGAAGGCAAAATGCCGCAAAAAAGGGAATAAGGGCGACACGGAA
ATGTTGAATACTCATATTCTTCCTT
Features (pLannotate 1.2.2; 21 found; start..end, strand, type, name):
    119..143     -  CDS            KanR (fragment): aminoglycoside phosphotransferase; aph(3')-Ia; confers resistance to kanamycin
    254..842     +  rep_origin     ori: high-copy-number ColE1/pMB1/pBR322/pUC origin of replication
   1067..1084    +  terminator     rrnB T2 terminator (fragment): transcription terminator T2 from the E. coli rrnB gene
   1109..1128    -  CDS            lacZα (fragment): LacZα fragment of β-galactosidase; lacZ fragment
   1584..1600    +  protein_bind   lac operator: The lac repressor binds to the lac operator to inhibit transcription in E. coli. This inhibition can be relieved by adding lactose or isopropyl-β-D-thiogalactopyranoside (IPTG). lac repressor encoded by lacI
   1843..2146    +  enhancer       CMV enhancer: human cytomegalovirus immediate early enhancer
   2147..2350    +  promoter       CMV promoter: human cytomegalovirus (CMV) immediate early promoter
   2486..2529    +  intron         CMV intron (fragment): modified intron A from human cytomegalovirus
   2581..2599    +  promoter       SP6 promoter: promoter for bacteriophage SP6 RNA polymerase
   2603..2640    +  CDS            IgH signal sequence (fragment): signal sequence from the mouse immunoglobulin heavy chain variable region
   2713..6327    +  CDS            NFASC (fragment): NFASC_HUMAN - Also known as KIAA0756. Experimental evidence at protein level: Swiss-Prot protein existence level 1. Cell adhesion, ankyrin-binding protein which may be involved in neurite extension, axonal guidance, synaptogenesis, myelination and neuron-glial cell interactions. From Homo sapiens (Human).
   6343..7020    +  CDS            IGHG1 (fragment): IGHG1_HUMAN - Experimental evidence at protein level: Swiss-Prot protein existence level 1. Constant region of immunoglobulin heavy chains. Immunoglobulins, also known as antibodies, are membrane-bound or secreted glycoproteins produced by B lymphocytes. In the recognition phase of humoral immunity, the membrane-bound immunoglobulins serve as receptors which, upon binding of a specific antigen, trigger the clonal expansion and differentiation of B lymphocytes into immunoglobulins- secreting plasma cells. Secreted immunoglobulins mediate the effector phase of humoral immunity, which results in
   7235..7346    +  polyA_signal   bGH poly(A) signal: bovine growth hormone polyadenylation signal
   7347..7455    +  rep_origin     f1 ori (fragment): f1 bacteriophage origin of replication; arrow indicates direction of (+) strand synthesis
   7469..7798    +  promoter       SV40 promoter: SV40 enhancer and early promoter
   7846..7893    +  promoter       EM7 promoter: synthetic bacterial promoter&nbsp
   7912..8511    +  CDS            PuroR (fragment): puromycin N-acetyltransferase; pac from Streptomyces; confers resistance to puromycin
   8521..8646    +  CDS            ble (fragment): BLE_KLEPN - Experimental evidence at protein level: Swiss-Prot protein existence level 1. Binding protein with a strong affinity to the bleomycin family of antibiotics. Binds to CL990; an antimitotic-antibiotic compound. From Klebsiella pneumoniae.
   8641..8762    +  polyA_signal   SV40 poly(A) signal: SV40 polyadenylation signal
   8815..9675    -  CDS            AmpR: β-lactamase; bla; confers resistance to ampicillin, carbenicillin, and related antibiotics
   9678..89      -  promoter       AmpR promoter (fragment) (across the origin): bla
