[The description below was written by a language model from this plasmid's Addgene catalogue record and pLannotate feature annotations shown in this document.]
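Description:
pD649-HAsp-NFASC-Fc(DAPA)-AviTag-6xHis is a mammalian expression plasmid of about 9.7 kb, built on the pD649 backbone, that produces the extracellular domain of human neurofascin (NFASC), an immunoglobulin-superfamily cell adhesion molecule, as a secreted Fc fusion protein. It is propagated in E. coli at high copy from a ColE1/pUC-type origin and selected with ampicillin through the bla gene. The annotation also detects short fragments of KanR, lacZα, an rrnB terminator and the f1 origin, which look like backbone remnants rather than functional parts.

Expression is driven by the CMV immediate-early enhancer and promoter, followed by a fragment of CMV intron A and an SP6 promoter that could allow in vitro transcription and also serves as a sequencing primer site. The open reading frame starts with a secretion signal, named HAsp in the plasmid title although the annotation tool matched part of it to a mouse IgH signal sequence. The NFASC ectodomain follows, cloned between retained NotI and AscI sites. Downstream is the human IgG1 Fc carrying the D265A and P329A (DAPA) substitutions, generally used to reduce Fc effector binding. The record describes a C-terminal AviTag for site-specific biotinylation and a 6xHis tag for metal-affinity purification, though neither is separately annotated, and a bGH polyadenylation signal ends the unit. A second cassette pairs SV40 and EM7 promoters with a puromycin resistance gene and an SV40 poly(A), which could allow selection of transfected cells. The depositor notes that some plasmids in the collection may carry an IS4-like transposase insertion upstream of the CMV promoter. The construct belongs to a collection used to map extracellular interactions among human IgSF cell-surface proteins.
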