Addgene plasmid #157035: pD649-HAsp-NFASC-Fc(DAPA)-AviTag-6xHis
Purpose: Mammalian expression of cell-surface protein extracellular domain fused to Fc(DAPA)-Avi-6xHis. Protein is secreted from cells.
Depositing lab: Chris Garcia. Depositing organization: Stanford University. Publication: A Human IgSF Cell-Surface Interactome Reveals a Complex Network of Protein-Protein Interactions. Wojtowicz WM, Vielmetter J, Fernandes RA, Siepe DH, Eastman CL, Chisholm GB, Cox S, Klock H, Anderson PW, Rue SM, Miller JJ, Glaser SM, Bragstad ML, Vance J, Lam AW, Lesley SA, Zinn K, Garcia KC. Cell. 2020 Aug 20;182(4):1027-1043.e17. doi: 10.1016/j.cell.2020.07.025. PubMed 32822567.
Backbone
  Vector backbone: pD649
  Backbone size w/o insert (bp): 6106
  Vector type: Mammalian Expression
Growth in bacteria
  Bacterial resistance: Ampicillin, 100 μg/mL
  Growth temperature: 37°C
  Growth strain: DH5alpha
  Copy number: High Copy
Gene/Insert
  Gene/Insert name: NFASC
  Species: H. sapiens (human)
  Insert size (bp): 3579
  Mutation: Fc region of human IgG contains D265A and P329A mutations (DAPA)
  Entrez Gene: NFASC (a.k.a. NF, NRCAML)
  Promoter: CMV/SP6
  Tag / fusion protein: Fc(DAPA)-AviTag-6xHis (C terminal on backbone)
  Cloning method: Restriction Enzyme; 5′ cloning site GCGGCCGC (not destroyed); 3′ cloning site GGCGCGCC (not destroyed)
  Sequencing primers: 5′ ATTTAGGTGACACTATAG; 3′ CACGTACCAGTTGAACTTCACC
Resource information
  A portion of this plasmid was derived from a plasmid made by: synthesis by ThermoFisher
Terms and licenses: Academic/Nonprofit Terms; Industry Terms: Not Available to Industry
Depositor comments: Some plasmids in this collection may have an IS4-like element ISVsa5 family transposase upstream of the CMV promoter.
How to cite: pD649-HAsp-NFASC-Fc(DAPA)-AviTag-6xHis was a gift from Chris Garcia (Addgene plasmid # 157035 ; http://n2t.net/addgene:157035 ; RRID:Addgene_157035)
