>Addgene plasmid #157035 | pD649-HAsp-NFASC-Fc(DAPA)-AviTag-6xHis | depositor partial sequence | sequence record 303180 | insert (extracellular domain)
ATTGAGATCCCTATGGACCCCTCTATCCAGAACGAGCTGACCCAGCCTCCTACCATCACAAAGCAGAGCG
CCAAGGACCACATCGTGGACCCCAGAGACAACATCCTGATCGAGTGCGAGGCCAAGGGCAACCCTGCTCC
TAGCTTCCACTGGACCCGGAACAGCCGGTTCTTCAATATCGCCAAAGATCCCCGGGTGTCCATGAGAAGG
CGCTCTGGCACACTGGTCATCGACTTTAGAAGCGGCGGCAGACCTGAGGAATACGAGGGCGAGTACCAGT
GCTTCGCCCGGAACAAATTTGGCACAGCCCTGAGCAACCGGATCAGACTCCAGGTGTCCAAGTCTCCCCT
GTGGCCTAAAGAAAATCTGGACCCCGTGGTGGTGCAAGAGGGTGCTCCTCTGACTCTGCAGTGCAATCCT
CCTCCTGGACTGCCCTCTCCTGTGATCTTTTGGATGAGCAGCAGCATGGAACCCATCACACAGGACAAGA
GAGTGTCCCAGGGCCACAACGGCGACCTGTACTTCAGCAACGTGATGCTGCAGGACATGCAGACCGACTA
CAGCTGCAACGCCAGATTCCACTTCACCCACACCATCCAGCAGAAGAACCCCTTCACACTGAAGGTGCTG
ACCACAAGAGGCGTGGCCGAGAGAACCCCTAGCTTCATGTATCCTCAGGGCACCGCCAGCAGCCAGATGG
TGCTTAGAGGAATGGACCTGCTGCTGGAATGTATCGCCAGCGGCGTGCCAACACCTGATATCGCCTGGTA
CAAGAAAGGCGGCGATCTGCCCAGCGACAAGGCCAAGTTCGAGAACTTCAACAAGGCCCTGCGGATCACC
AACGTGTCCGAGGAAGATAGCGGCGAGTACTTCTGCCTGGCCAGCAACAAGATGGGCAGCATCAGACACA
CCATCAGCGTCAGAGTGAAGGCCGCTCCTTACTGGCTGGACGAGCCCAAGAATCTGATTCTGGCCCCTGG
CGAAGATGGCAGACTCGTGTGTAGAGCCAACGGCAATCCTAAGCCTACCGTGCAGTGGATGGTCAACGGC
GAACCTCTGCAGTCTGCCCCTCCTAATCCTAATAGAGAGGTGGCCGGCGACACCATCATCTTCAGGGATA
CCCAGATCAGCAGCAGAGCCGTGTACCAGTGTAACACCAGCAACGAGCACGGCTACCTGCTGGCCAATGC
TTTCGTGTCTGTGCTGGACGTGCCACCTAGAATGCTGAGCCCCAGAAACCAGCTGATCCGCGTGATCCTG
TACAACAGAACCCGGCTGGATTGCCCATTCTTCGGCAGCCCCATTCCTACACTGCGGTGGTTTAAGAACG
GCCAGGGCTCTAACCTGGACGGCGGCAATTACCACGTGTACGAGAACGGCAGCCTGGAAATCAAGATGAT
CCGGAAAGAGGACCAGGGCATCTACACATGCGTGGCCACCAATATCCTGGGCAAAGCCGAGAATCAAGTG
CGGCTGGAAGTGAAGGACCCCACCAGAATCTACAGAATGCCCGAGGATCAGGTGGCCAGACGGGGAACAA
CAGTGCAGCTGGAATGCAGAGTGAAACACGACCCCAGCCTGAAGCTGACCGTGTCCTGGCTGAAGGACGA
CGAGCCTCTGTACATCGGCAACAGGATGAAGAAAGAGGATGACAGCCTGACCATCTTCGGAGTGGCCGAA
AGAGATCAGGGCTCCTATACCTGTGTGGCCAGCACCGAACTGGACCAGGATCTGGCCAAAGCCTATCTGA
CAGTGCTGGCCGATCAGGCCACACCTACAAATAGACTGGCCGCTCTGCCTAAGGGCAGACCCGATAGACC
TAGAGATCTGGAACTGACCGACCTGGCTGAGAGATCTGTGCGGCTTACATGGATTCCCGGCGACGCCAAC
AACAGCCCCATCACAGATTACGTGGTGCAGTTCGAAGAGGATCAGTTTCAGCCCGGCGTGTGGCACGATC
ACAGCAAGTATCCTGGCTCCGTGAACAGCGCCGTGCTGAGACTGAGCCCTTACGTGAACTACCAGTTCAG
AGTGATCGCCATCAATGAAGTGGGCAGCTCTCACCCTAGCCTGCCTAGCGAGAGATACAGAACAAGCGGA
GCCCCTCCTGAGAGCAACCCTGGGGATGTGAAAGGCGAGGGCACCAGAAAGAACAACATGGAAATCACCT
GGACACCCATGAACGCCACCAGCGCCTTTGGACCCAACCTGCGGTATATTGTGAAGTGGCGGCGGAGAGA
GACACGCGAGGCTTGGAACAATGTGACCGTGTGGGGCAGCAGATACGTCGTGGGACAGACACCTGTGTAC
GTGCCCTACGAGATTAGAGTGCAGGCCGAGAACGATTTCGGCAAGGGACCTGAGCCTGAGAGCGTGATCG
GATACAGCGGCGAGGATTATCCTAGAGCCGCTCCTACCGAAGTGAAAGTGCGCGTGATGAACAGCACAGC
CATCAGCCTGCAGTGGAACAGAGTGTACAGCGACACAGTGCAGGGCCAGCTGAGAGAGTACCGGGCCTAC
TATTGGAGAGAGAGCAGCCTGCTGAAGAACCTGTGGGTGTCCCAGAAGAGACAGCAGGCCAGCTTTCCTG
GCGATAGACTGAGAGGCGTCGTGTCCAGACTGTTCCCCTACTCCAACTACAAGCTGGAAATGGTGGTCGT
GAACGGCAGAGGCGACGGCCCTAGAAGCGAGACAAAAGAGTTTACCACACCTGAGGGCGTGCCCAGCGCT
CCTAGAAGGTTTAGAGTGCGGCAGCCCAACCTGGAAACCATCAATCTGGAATGGGATCACCCTGAGCACC
CCAACGGCATCATGATCGGCTACACCCTGAAATACGTGGCCTTCAACGGCACCAAAGTGGGCAAGCAGAT
CGTGGAAAACTTCAGCCCCAACCAGACCAAGTTCACCGTGCAGAGAACCGATCCAGTGTCCAGATACCGG
TTCACCCTGTCCGCCAGAACACAAGTTGGATCTGGCGAGGCCGTGACCGAGGAATCTCCTGCTCCTCCAA
ATGAGGCCACTCCAACAGCTGCTCCACCAACACTGCCACCTACAACAGTTGGAGCCACAGGCGCCGTGTC
TAGCACAGATGCTACAGCCATTGCCGCCACCACAGAGGCCACAACCGTGCCTATTATTCCCACAGTGGCC
CCTACCACAATCGCCACAACAACCACCGTGGCTACCACCACAACTACCACAGCCGCTGCCACAACCACAA
CAGAGAGCCCTCCAACAACAACCTCCGGCACCAAGATCCACGAGAGCGCCCCTGATGAGCAGTCCATTTG
GAATGTGACTGTGCTGCCTAACAGCAAGTGGGCCAACATCACATGGAAGCACAACTTCGGCCCTGGCACC
GACTTCGTGGTCGAGTACATCGACAGCAACCACACCAAAAAGACCGTGCCTGTGAAGGCCCAGGCTCAGC
CTATTCAGCTGACCGATCTGTACCCCGGCATGACCTACACACTGCGGGTGTACAGCAGAGACAATGAGGG
CATCAGCTCCACCGTGATCACCTTCATGACCAGCACCGCCTACACCAACAACCAGGCCGATATTGCCACA
CAAGGCTGG
